>Addgene plasmid #128079 | NaVSp1 Ae1 CC pIRES | addgene full sequence | sequence record 260100 | Addgene NGS Result
TAGTTATTAATAGTAATCAATTACGGGGTCATTAGTTCATAGCCCATATATGGAGTTCCGCGTTACATAA
CTTACGGTAAATGGCCCGCCTGGCTGACCGCCCAACGACCCCCGCCCATTGACGTCAATAATGACGTATG
TTCCCATAGTAACGCCAATAGGGACTTTCCATTGACGTCAATGGGTGGAGTATTTACGGTAAACTGCCCA
CTTGGCAGTACATCAAGTGTATCATATGCCAAGTACGCCCCCTATTGACGTCAATGACGGTAAATGGCCC
GCCTGGCATTATGCCCAGTACATGACCTTATGGGACTTTCCTACTTGGCAGTACATCTACGTATTAGTCA
TCGCTATTACCATGGTGATGCGGTTTTGGCAGTACATCAATGGGCGTGGATAGCGGTTTGACTCACGGGG
ATTTCCAAGTCTCCACCCCATTGACGTCAATGGGAGTTTGTTTTGGCACCAAAATCAACGGGACTTTCCA
AAATGTCGTAACAACTCCGCCCCATTGACGCAAATGGGCGGTAGGCGTGTACGGTGGGAGGTCTATATAA
GCAGAGCTGGTTTAGTGAACCGTCAGATCCGCTAGCGCTACCGGACTCAGATCTCGAGATGCAAAGAATG
CAGGCCTTTATCGACCGGCCCGGTTTCGGCCGGTTCATTACCGCCGTGATCATGCTGAACGCCGTCGTGC
TGGGGATGGAGACGTCGCCCTATCTGATGGAGCGGTGGGGCGGGCTGATCCTGGCCGCTGACCGTATCTG
CCTAGGCATCTTCATCGTCGAGATCGCGCTGAAACTGACGGCGCAGCGGCAGCGCTTTTTCCTGAACGGC
TGGAACCTGTTCGATTTCGTGATCGTCGGGATCGCCCTGATCCCCGCCGCCGGGGGTCTGTCGGTGCTGC
GGGCGCTGCGCATCCTGCGGGTGCTTCGCGTGATCTCGGTCGCGCCGCGCTTGCGCCGCGTGGTCGAAGG
CTTCATCACTGCGCTGCCCGGCATGGCCAGCGTGTTTCTGTTGATGACCATCATCTTCTACATCGGCGCG
GTGATCGCGACCAAGCTGTTCGCCGCCTCCTTTCCCGACTGGTTCGGCGATCTGGGTCTGTCGGCCTATA
CGCTGTTCCAGATCATGACGCTGGAAAGCTGGTCGATGGGCATCGTTCGCCCGGTGATGCAGGTCTATCC
CTATGCCTGGCTGTTCTTTGTCCCCTTCATCATGATCACCACATTTGCGGTGGTTAACCTGCTGGTCGGT
CTGATCGTGAACTCGATGCAGGACGCTCATCACGCCGAGGATGGCGAGCGGACCGATGCCTATCGGCTGG
AGATGCTGCAGTTGATCCGCGATCTCAGCAGCAAGGTCGACCGGCTGGAACGTCGCTCCGGCAAGCGGTA
ATAAGAATTCTGCAGTCGACGGTACCGCGGGCCCGGGATCCGCCCCTCTCCCTCCCCCCCCCCTAACGTT
ACTGGCCGAAGCCGCTTGGAATAAGGCCGGTGTGCGTTTGTCTATATGTTATTTTCCACCATATTGCCGT
CTTTTGGCAATGTGAGGGCCCGGAAACCTGGCCCTGTCTTCTTGACGAGCATTCCTAGGGGTCTTTCCCC
TCTCGCCAAAGGAATGCAAGGTCTGTTGAATGTCGTGAAGGAAGCAGTTCCTCTGGAAGCTTCTTGAAGA
CAAACAACGTCTGTAGCGACCCTTTGCAGGCAGCGGAACCCCCCACCTGGCGACAGGTGCCTCTGCGGCC
AAAAGCCACGTGTATAAGATACACCTGCAAAGGCGGCACAACCCCAGTGCCACGTTGTGAGTTGGATAGT
TGTGGAAAGAGTCAAATGGCTCTCCTCAAGCGTATTCAACAAGGGGCTGAAGGATGCCCAGAAGGTACCC
CATTGTATGGGATCTGATCTGGGGCCTCGGTACACATGCTTTACATGTGTTTAGTCGAGGTTAAAAAAAC
GTCTAGGCCCCCCGAACCACGGGGACGTGGTTTTCCTTTGAAAAACACGATGATAATATGGCCACAACCA
TGGTGAGCAAGGGCGAGGAGCTGTTCACCGGGGTGGTGCCCATCCTGGTCGAGCTGGACGGCGACGTAAA
CGGCCACAAGTTCAGCGTGTCCGGCGAGGGCGAGGGCGATGCCACCTACGGCAAGCTGACCCTGAAGTTC
ATCTGCACCACCGGCAAGCTGCCCGTGCCCTGGCCCACCCTCGTGACCACCCTGACCTACGGCGTGCAGT
GCTTCAGCCGCTACCCCGACCACATGAAGCAGCACGACTTCTTCAAGTCCGCCATGCCCGAAGGCTACGT
CCAGGAGCGCACCATCTTCTTCAAGGACGACGGCAACTACAAGACCCGCGCCGAGGTGAAGTTCGAGGGC
GACACCCTGGTGAACCGCATCGAGCTGAAGGGCATCGACTTCAAGGAGGACGGCAACATCCTGGGGCACA
AGCTGGAGTACAACTACAACAGCCACAACGTCTATATCATGGCCGACAAGCAGAAGAACGGCATCAAGGT
GAACTTCAAGATCCGCCACAACATCGAGGACGGCAGCGTGCAGCTCGCCGACCACTACCAGCAGAACACC
CCCATCGGCGACGGCCCCGTGCTGCTGCCCGACAACCACTACCTGAGCACCCAGTCCGCCCTGAGCAAAG
ACCCCAACGAGAAGCGCGATCACATGGTCCTGCTGGAGTTCGTGACCGCCGCCGGGATCACTCTCGGCAT
GGACGAGCTGTACAAGTAAAGCGGCCGCGACTCTAGATCATAATCAGCCATACCACATTTGTAGAGGTTT
TACTTGCTTTAAAAAACCTCCCACACCTCCCCCTGAACCTGAAACATAAAATGAATGCAATTGTTGTTGT
TAACTTGTTTATTGCAGCTTATAATGGTTACAAATAAAGCAATAGCATCACAAATTTCACAAATAAAGCA
TTTTTTTCACTGCATTCTAGTTGTGGTTTGTCCAAACTCATCAATGTATCTTAAGGCGTAAATTGTAAGC
GTTAATATTTTGTTAAAATTCGCGTTAAATTTTTGTTAAATCAGCTCATTTTTTAACCAATAGGCCGAAA
TCGGCAAAATCCCTTATAAATCAAAAGAATAGACCGAGATAGGGT
[37 nt withheld, positions 3126-3162]
AAAGAACGTGGACTCCAACGTCAAAGG
[49 nt withheld, positions 3190-3238]
T
[91 nt withheld, positions 3240-3330]
G
[124 nt withheld, positions 3332-3455]
CAGGTGGCACTTTTCGGGGAAATGTGCGCGGAACCCCTATTTGTTTATTTTTCTAAATACATTCAAATAT
GTATCCGCTCATGAGACAATAACCCTGATAAATGCTTCAATAATATTGAAAAAGGAAGAGTCCTGAGGCG
GAAAGAACCAGCTGTGGAATGTGTGTCAGTTAGGGTGTGGAAAGTCCCCAGGCTCCCCAGCAGGCAGAAG
TATGCAAAGCATGCATCTCAATTAGTCAGCAACCAGGTGTGGAAAGTCCCCAGGCTCCCCAGCAGGCAGA
AGTATGCAAAGCATGCATCTCAATTAGTCAGCAACCATAGTCCCGCCCCTAACTCCGCCCATCCCGCCCC
TAACTCCGCCCAGTTCCGCCCATTCTCCGCCCCATGGCTGACTAATTTTTTTTATTTATGCAGAGGCCGA
GGCCGCCTCGGCCTCTGAGCTATTCCAGAAGTAGTGAGGAGGCTTTTTTGGAGGCCTAGGCTTTTGCAAA
GATCGATCAAGAGACAGGATGAGGATCGTTTCGCATGATTGAACAAGATGGATTGCACGCAGGTTCTCCG
GCCGCTTGGGTGGAGAGGCTATTCGGCTATGACTGGGCACAACAGACAATCGGCTGCTCTGATGCCGCCG
TGTTCCGGCTGTCAGCGCAGGGGCGCCCGGTTCTTTTTGTCAAGACCGACCTGTCCGGTGCCCTGAATGA
ACTGCAAGACGAGGCAGCGCGGCTATCGTGGCTGGCCACGACGGGCGTTCCTTGCGCAGCTGTGCTCGAC
GTTGTCACTGAAGCGGGAAGGGACTGGCTGCTATTGGGCGAAGTGCCGGGGCAGGATCTCCTGTCATCTC
ACCTTGCTCCTGCCGAGAAAGTATCCATCATGGCTGATGCAATGCGGCGGCTGCATACGCTTGATCCGGC
TACCTGCCCATTCGACCACCAAGCGAAACATCGCATCGAGCGAGCACGTACTCGGATGGAAGCCGGTCTT
GTCGATCAGGATGATCTGGACGAAGAGCATCAGGGGCTCGCGCCAGCCGAACTGTTCGCCAGGCTCAAGG
CGAGCATGCCCGACGGCGAGGATCTCGTCGTGACCCATGGCGATGCCTGCTTGCCGAATATCATGGTGGA
AAATGGCCGCTTTTCTGGATTCATCGACTGTGGCCGGCTGGGTGTGGCGGACCGCTATCAGGACATAGCG
TTGGCTACCCGTGATATTGCTGAAGAGCTTGGCGGCGAATGGGCTGACCGCTTCCTCGTGCTTTACGGTA
TCGCCGCTCCCGATTCGCAGCGCATCGCCTTCTATCGCCTTCTTGACGAGTTCTTCTGAGCGGGACTCTG
GGGTTCGAAATGACCGACCAAGCGACGCCCAACCTGCCATCACGAGATTTCGATTCCACCGCCGCCTTCT
ATGAAAGGTTGGGCTTCGGAATCGTTTTCCGGGACGCCGGCTGGATGATCCTCCAGCGCGGGGATCTCAT
GCTGGAGTTCTTCGCCCACCCTAGGGGGAGGCTAACTGAAACACGGAAGGAGACAATACCGGAAGGAACC
CGCGCTATGACGGCAATAAAAAGACAGAATAAAACGCACGGTGTTGGGTCGTTTGTTCATAAACGCGGGG
TTCGGTCCCAGGGCTGGCACTCTGTCGATACCCCACCGAGACCCCATTGGGGCCAATACGCCCGCGTTTC
TTCCTTTTCCCCACCCCACCCCCCAAGTTCGGGTGAAGGCCCAGGGCTCGCAGCCAACGTCGGGGCGGCA
GGCCCTGCCATAGCCTCAGGTTACTCATATATACTTTAGATTGATTTAAAACTTCATTTTTAATTTAAAA
GGATCTAGGTGAAGATCCTTTTTGATAATCTCATGACCAAAATCCCTTAACGTGAGTTTTCGTTCCACTG
AGCGTCAGACCCCGTAGAAAAGATCAAAGGATCTTCTTGAGATCCTTTTTTTCTGCGCGTAATCTGCTGC
TTGCAAACAAAAAAACCACCGCTACCAGCGGTGGTTTGTTTGCCGGATCAAGAGCTACCAACTCTTTTTC
CGAAGGTAACTGGCTTCAGCAGAGCGCAGATACCAAATACTGTTCTTCTAGTGTAGCCGTAGTTAGGCCA
CCACTTCAAGAACTCTGTAGCACCGCCTACATACCTCGCTCTGCTAATCCTGTTACCAGTGGCTGCTGCC
AGTGGCGATAAGTCGTGTCTTACCGGGTTGGACTCAAGACGATAGTTACCGGATAAGGCGCAGCGGTCGG
GCTGAACGGGGGGTTCGTGCACACAGCCCAGCTTGGAGCGAACGACCTACACCGAACTGAGATACCTACA
GCGTGAGCTATGAGAAAGCGCCACGCTTCCCGAAGGGAGAAAGGCGGACAGGTATCCGGTAAGCGGCAGG
GTCGGAACAGGAGAGCGCACGAGGGAGCTTCCAGGGGGAAACGCCTGGTATCTTTATAGTCCTGTCGGGT
TTCGCCACCTCTGACTTGAGCGTCGATTTTTGTGATGCTCGTCAGGGGGGCGGAGCCTATGGAAAAACGC
CAGCAACGCGGCCTTTTTACGGTTCCTGGCCTTTTGCTGGCCTTTTGCTCACATGTTCTTTCCTGCGTTA
TCCCCTGATTCTGTGGATAACCGTATTACCGCCATGCAT
Features (pLannotate 1.2.2; 16 found; start..end, strand, type, name):
     61..364     +  enhancer       CMV enhancer: human cytomegalovirus immediate early enhancer
    365..568     +  promoter       CMV promoter: human cytomegalovirus (CMV) immediate early promoter
    591..618     +  misc_feature   MCS (fragment): multiple cloning site
   1405..1441    +  misc_feature   MCS (fragment): multiple cloning site
   1443..2029    +  misc_feature   IRES2: internal ribosome entry site (IRES) of the encephalomyocarditis virus (EMCV)
   2030..2749    +  CDS            EGFP: the original enhanced GFP (Yang et al., 1996) mammalian codon-optimized
   2766..2849    +  CDS            large T antigen (fragment): large T antigen from SV40 (simian virus 40)
   2872..2993    +  polyA_signal   SV40 poly(A) signal: SV40 polyadenylation signal
   3027..3455    -  rep_origin     f1 ori (sequence partly withheld): f1 bacteriophage origin of replication; arrow indicates direction of (+) strand synthesis
   3482..3586    +  promoter       AmpR promoter: bla
   3588..3945    +  promoter       SV40 promoter: SV40 enhancer and early promoter
   3980..4774    +  CDS            NeoR/KanR: aminoglycoside phosphotransferase from Tn5; aph(3')-II (or nptII); confers resistance to neomycin, kanamycin, and G418 (Geneticin®)
   4795..4947    +  CDS            ble (fragment): BLE_KLEPN - Experimental evidence at protein level: Swiss-Prot protein existence level 1. Binding protein with a strong affinity to the bleomycin family of antibiotics. Binds to CL990; an antimitotic-antibiotic compound. From Klebsiella pneumoniae.
   5006..5053    +  polyA_signal   HSV TK poly(A) signal: herpes simplex virus thymidine kinase polyadenylation signal (Cole and Stacy, 1985)
   5144..5160    -  polyA_signal   bGH poly(A) signal (fragment): bovine growth hormone polyadenylation signal
   5382..5970    +  rep_origin     ori: high-copy-number ColE1/pMB1/pBR322/pUC origin of replication
