[The description below was written by a language model from this plasmid's Addgene catalogue record and pLannotate feature annotations shown in this document.]
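Description:
NaVSp1 Ae1 CC pIRES is a mammalian expression plasmid of about 6.1 kb, built on a Clontech pIRES-type backbone. It encodes a chimeric bacterial voltage-gated sodium channel in which residues 1–236 of NaVSp1 from Silicibacter pomeroyi are joined to residues 265–288 of NaVAe1 from Alkalilimnicola ehrlichii. The "CC" in the name probably refers to the C-terminal coiled-coil segment contributed by NaVAe1, though the record does not spell this out. The feature table does not annotate the channel coding sequence itself. An unannotated gap of roughly 800 bp between the two multiple-cloning-site fragments, directly downstream of the CMV promoter, is where the insert would be expected to lie. The cloning method is not recorded.

Expression is driven by the human cytomegalovirus immediate-early enhancer and promoter. Downstream of the insert position, an EMCV internal ribosome entry site (IRES2) precedes EGFP, and the transcript ends at an SV40 polyadenylation signal. This bicistronic arrangement produces the channel and EGFP from one mRNA as separate proteins, so transfected cells can be identified by green fluorescence without fusing a tag to the channel. The plasmid replicates in E. coli through a high-copy ColE1/pUC-type origin and also carries an f1 origin for single-stranded DNA production. A single NeoR/KanR gene serves two purposes: the bacterial bla promoter drives it for kanamycin selection in bacteria, and the SV40 early promoter, with an HSV TK polyadenylation signal, drives it for G418 selection in mammalian cells. The short ble, bGH poly(A) and large T antigen hits appear to be backbone fragments rather than functional elements. The associated publication concerns a temperature-sensitive domain that controls voltage-gated channel activation, which is consistent with use of the construct for functional studies of the chimera in mammalian cells.
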