Addgene plasmid #128079: NaVSp1 Ae1 CC pIRES
Purpose: Mammalian cell expression vector for (NaVSp1 1-236 NaVAe1 265-288) chimera bacterial sodium channel.
Depositing lab: Dan Minor. Depositing organization: University of California, San Francisco (UCSF). Publication: Unfolding of a Temperature-Sensitive Domain Controls Voltage-Gated Channel Activation. Arrigoni C, Rohaim A, Shaya D, Findeisen F, Stein RA, Nurva SR, Mishra S, Mchaourab HS, Minor DL Jr. Cell. 2016 Feb 25;164(5):922-36. doi: 10.1016/j.cell.2016.02.001. PubMed 26919429.
Backbone
  Vector backbone: pIRES
  Backbone manufacturer: Clontech
  Vector type: Mammalian Expression
Growth in bacteria
  Bacterial resistance: Kanamycin, 50 μg/mL
  Growth temperature: 37°C
  Growth strain: DH5alpha
  Copy number: High Copy
Gene/Insert
  Gene/Insert name: NaV Sp1 and NaVAe1
  Species: Silicibacter pomeroyi/Alkalilimnicola ehrlichii
  GenBank ID: AY392137.1 / CP000453.1
  Cloning method: Unknown
  Sequencing primers: 5′ CMV For
Terms and licenses: Academic/Nonprofit Terms; Industry Terms: Not Available to Industry
How to cite: NaVSp1 Ae1 CC pIRES was a gift from Dan Minor (Addgene plasmid # 128079 ; http://n2t.net/addgene:128079 ; RRID:Addgene_128079)
